Addgene plasmid #76804: FUK gRNA (BRDN0001145006)
Purpose: 3rd generation lentiviral gRNA plasmid targeting human FUK
Depositing lab: John Doench & David Root. Depositing organization: Broad Institute. Publication: Optimized sgRNA design to maximize activity and minimize off-target effects of CRISPR-Cas9. Doench JG, Fusi N, Sullender M, Hegde M, Vaimberg EW, Donovan KF, Smith I, Tothova Z, Wilen C, Orchard R, Virgin HW, Listgarten J, Root DE. Nat Biotechnol. 2016 Jan 18. doi: 10.1038/nbt.3437. PubMed 26780180.
Backbone
  Vector backbone: lentiGuide-Puro
  Backbone manufacturer: Zhang Lab (Addgene plasmid # 52963)
  Vector type: Mammalian Expression, Lentiviral, CRISPR
  Selectable markers: Puromycin
Growth in bacteria
  Bacterial resistance: Ampicillin, 100 μg/mL
  Growth temperature: 37°C
  Growth strain: DH5alpha
  Copy number: High Copy
Gene/Insert
  Gene/Insert name: FUK (alt names: FUK; NM_145059.2)
  gRNA/shRNA sequence: GGTAGTAAATGTCCAAAACA
  Species: H. sapiens (human)
  Promoter: hU6
  Cloning method: Unknown
  Sequencing primers: 5′ U6-F; 3′ pS2-R
Terms and licenses: Academic/Nonprofit Terms; Industry Terms: Not Available to Industry
Depositor comments: The gRNA was designed to target the following Genbank reference sequence(s): NM_145059.2. Note that this plasmid does NOT contain Cas9. It should be used in conjunction with lentiCas9-Blast (Addgene #52962) or otherwise with cell lines already expressing Cas9. Browse the full kinome gRNA library at http://www.addgene.org/pooled-library/broadgpp-human-kinome/ or visit http://www.broadinstitute.org/rnai/public/ for detailed protocols and information.
How to cite: FUK gRNA (BRDN0001145006) was a gift from John Doench & David Root (Addgene plasmid # 76804 ; http://n2t.net/addgene:76804 ; RRID:Addgene_76804)
