[The description below was written by a language model from this plasmid's Addgene catalogue record and pLannotate feature annotations shown in this document.]
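Description:
FUK gRNA (BRDN0001145006) is a third-generation lentiviral guide RNA plasmid built on the lentiGuide-Puro backbone and designed to target human FUK (reference transcript NM_145059.2). It is one clone from a human kinome gRNA collection. In bacteria it is maintained as a high-copy plasmid through a ColE1/pUC-type origin and selected with ampicillin via the β-lactamase gene. An f1 origin, an SV40 origin and leftover lac and T7/T3 promoter elements from the cloning backbone are also annotated.

The viral genome is driven by an RSV promoter fused to a truncated HIV-1 5' LTR, which makes transcription in packaging cells independent of Tat. This is followed by the Ψ packaging signal with a partial gag sequence and the Rev response element for Rev-dependent nuclear export. The genome ends in a ΔU3 self-inactivating 3' LTR, with an SV40 polyadenylation signal downstream.

Two expression units sit between the LTRs. A human U6 RNA polymerase III promoter transcribes the 20-nucleotide FUK spacer joined to the Streptococcus pyogenes Cas9 guide scaffold. After a cPPT/CTS element, which aids nuclear import of the viral genome, an EF-1α core promoter with its intron A drives puromycin N-acetyltransferase, so transduced mammalian cells can be selected with puromycin. A WPRE follows to enhance transcript expression.

The plasmid does not encode Cas9. It is meant to be used with a separate Cas9 vector such as lentiCas9-Blast, or in cells that already express Cas9, to disrupt FUK by CRISPR knockout.
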