Features (pLannotate 1.2.2; 29 found; start..end, strand, type, name):
     14..80      +  CDS            small t antigen (fragment): SV40 (simian virus 40) small t antigen
    106..317     +  promoter       EF-1α core promoter: core promoter for human elongation factor EF-1α
    318..1256    +  intron         EF-1α intron A: intron upstream of the start codon of human EF-1α
   1278..1877    +  CDS            PuroR (fragment): puromycin N-acetyltransferase; pac from Streptomyces; confers resistance to puromycin
   1893..2481    +  misc_feature   WPRE: woodchuck hepatitis virus posttranscriptional regulatory element
   2532..2551    +  misc_feature   cPPT/CTS (fragment): central polypurine tract and central termination sequence of HIV-1
   2553..2786    +  LTR            3' LTR (ΔU3): self-inactivating 3' long terminal repeat (LTR) from HIV-1
   2864..2985    +  polyA_signal   SV40 poly(A) signal: SV40 polyadenylation signal
   3025..3160    +  rep_origin     SV40 ori: SV40 origin of replication
   3181..3199    -  promoter       T7 promoter: promoter for bacteriophage T7 RNA polymerase
   3207..3362    +  CDS            lacZα (fragment): LacZα fragment of β-galactosidase; lacZ fragment
   3367..3795    +  rep_origin     f1 ori (sequence partly withheld): f1 bacteriophage origin of replication; arrow indicates direction of (+) strand synthesis
   3848..3952    +  promoter       AmpR promoter: bla
   3953..4813    +  CDS            AmpR: β-lactamase; bla; confers resistance to ampicillin, carbenicillin, and related antibiotics
   4984..5572    +  rep_origin     ori: high-copy-number ColE1/pMB1/pBR322/pUC origin of replication
   5755..5847    +  CDS            lacI (fragment): lac repressor; lacI; The lac repressor binds to the lac operator to inhibit transcription in E. coli. This inhibition can be relieved by adding lactose or isopropyl-β-D-thiogalactopyranoside (IPTG).
   5860..5881    +  protein_bind   CAP binding site: CAP binding activates transcription in the presence of cAMP. E. coli catabolite activator protein
   5896..5926    +  promoter       lac promoter: promoter for the E. coli lac operon
   5934..5950    +  protein_bind   lac operator: The lac repressor binds to the lac operator to inhibit transcription in E. coli. This inhibition can be relieved by adding lactose or isopropyl-β-D-thiogalactopyranoside (IPTG). lac repressor encoded by lacI
   5995..6013    +  promoter       T3 promoter: promoter for bacteriophage T3 RNA polymerase
   6041..6267    +  promoter       RSV promoter: Rous sarcoma virus enhancer/promoter
   6268..6448    +  LTR            5' LTR (truncated): truncated 5' long terminal repeat (LTR) from HIV-1
   6495..6620    +  misc_feature   HIV-1 Ψ: packaging signal of human immunodeficiency virus type 1
   6604..6967    +  CDS            HIV-1 gag (fragment): gag protein from human immunodeficiency virus 1; gag
   7113..7346    +  misc_feature   RRE: The Rev response element (RRE) of HIV-1 allows for Rev-dependent mRNA export from the nucleus to the cytoplasm.
   7723..7749    +  CDS            Rev (fragment): human immunodeficiency virus 1 (HIV-1) Rev protein; rev; enhances nuclear export of unspliced and incompletely spliced viral mRNAs
   7753..7993    +  promoter       U6 promoter: RNA polymerase III promoter for human U6 snRNA
   8023..8098    +  misc_RNA       gRNA scaffold: guide RNA scaffold for the Streptococcus pyogenes CRISPR/Cas9 system
   8154..8271    +  misc_feature   cPPT/CTS: central polypurine tract and central termination sequence of HIV-1
>Addgene plasmid #76804 | FUK gRNA (BRDN0001145006) | addgene full sequence | sequence record 186538 | Addgene Assembled Sequence
CCCGGGTGCAAAGATGGATAAAGTTTTAAACAGAGAGGAATCTTTGCAGCTAATGGACCTTCTAGGTCTT
GAAAGGAGTGGGAATTGGCTCCGGTGCCCGTCAGTGGGCAGAGCGCACATCGCCCACAGTCCCCGAGAAG
TTGGGGGGAGGGGTCGGCAATTGATCCGGTGCCTAGAGAAGGTGGCGCGGGGTAAACTGGGAAAGTGATG
TCGTGTACTGGCTCCGCCTTTTTCCCGAGGGTGGGGGAGAACCGTATATAAGTGCAGTAGTCGCCGTGAA
CGTTCTTTTTCGCAACGGGTTTGCCGCCAGAACACAGGTAAGTGCCGTGTGTGGTTCCCGCGGGCCTGGC
CTCTTTACGGGTTATGGCCCTTGCGTGCCTTGAATTACTTCCACCTGGCTGCAGTACGTGATTCTTGATC
CCGAGCTTCGGGTTGGAAGTGGGTGGGAGAGTTCGAGGCCTTGCGCTTAAGGAGCCCCTTCGCCTCGTGC
TTGAGTTGAGGCCTGGCCTGGGCGCTGGGGCCGCCGCGTGCGAATCTGGTGGCACCTTCGCGCCTGTCTC
GCTGCTTTCGATAAGTCTCTAGCCATTTAAAATTTTTGATGACCTGCTGCGACGCTTTTTTTCTGGCAAG
ATAGTCTTGTAAATGCGGGCCAAGATCTGCACACTGGTATTTCGGTTTTTGGGGCCGCGGGCGGCGACGG
GGCCCGTGCGTCCCAGCGCACATGTTCGGCGAGGCGGGGCCTGCGAGCGCGGCCACCGAGAATCGGACGG
GGGTAGTCTCAAGCTGGCCGGCCTGCTCTGGTGCCTGGCCTCGCGCCGCCGTGTATCGCCCCGCCCTGGG
CGGCAAGGCTGGCCCGGTCGGCACCAGTTGCGTGAGCGGAAAGATGGCCGCTTCCCGGCCCTGCTGCAGG
GAGCTCAAAATGGAGGACGCGGCGCTCGGGAGAGCGGGCGGGTGAGTCACCCACACAAAGGAAAAGGGCC
TTTCCGTCCTCAGCCGTCGCTTCATGTGACTCCACGGAGTACCGGGCGCCGTCCAGGCACCTCGATTAGT
TCTCGAGCTTTTGGAGTACGTCGTCTTTAGGTTGGGGGGAGGGGTTTTATGCGATGGAGTTTCCCCACAC
TGAGTGGGTGGAGACTGAAGTTAGGCCAGCTTGGCACTTGATGTAATTCTCCTTGGAATTTGCCCTTTTT
GAGTTTGGATCTTGGTTCATTCTCAAGCCTCAGACAGTGGTTCAAAGTTTTTTTCTTCCATTTCAGGTGT
CGTGACGTACGGCCACCATGACCGAGTACAAGCCCACGGTGCGCCTCGCCACCCGCGACGACGTCCCCAG
GGCCGTACGCACCCTCGCCGCCGCGTTCGCCGACTACCCCGCCACGCGCCACACCGTCGATCCGGACCGC
CACATCGAGCGGGTCACCGAGCTGCAAGAACTCTTCCTCACGCGCGTCGGGCTCGACATCGGCAAGGTGT
GGGTCGCGGACGACGGCGCCGCCGTGGCGGTCTGGACCACGCCGGAGAGCGTCGAAGCGGGGGCGGTGTT
CGCCGAGATCGGCCCGCGCATGGCCGAGTTGAGCGGTTCCCGGCTGGCCGCGCAGCAACAGATGGAAGGC
CTCCTGGCGCCGCACCGGCCCAAGGAGCCCGCGTGGTTCCTGGCCACCGTCGGAGTCTCGCCCGACCACC
AGGGCAAGGGTCTGGGCAGCGCCGTCGTGCTCCCCGGAGTGGAGGCGGCCGAGCGCGCCGGGGTGCCCGC
CTTCCTGGAGACCTCCGCGCCCCGCAACCTCCCCTTCTACGAGCGGCTCGGCTTCACCGTCACCGCCGAC
GTCGAGGTGCCCGAAGGACCGCGCACCTGGTGCATGACCCGCAAGCCCGGTGCCTGAACGCGTTAAGTCG
ACAATCAACCTCTGGATTACAAAATTTGTGAAAGATTGACTGGTATTCTTAACTATGTTGCTCCTTTTAC
GCTATGTGGATACGCTGCTTTAATGCCTTTGTATCATGCTATTGCTTCCCGTATGGCTTTCATTTTCTCC
TCCTTGTATAAATCCTGGTTGCTGTCTCTTTATGAGGAGTTGTGGCCCGTTGTCAGGCAACGTGGCGTGG
TGTGCACTGTGTTTGCTGACGCAACCCCCACTGGTTGGGGCATTGCCACCACCTGTCAGCTCCTTTCCGG
GACTTTCGCTTTCCCCCTCCCTATTGCCACGGCGGAACTCATCGCCGCCTGCCTTGCCCGCTGCTGGACA
GGGGCTCGGCTGTTGGGCACTGACAATTCCGTGGTGTTGTCGGGGAAATCATCGTCCTTTCCTTGGCTGC
TCGCCTGTGTTGCCACCTGGATTCTGCGCGGGACGTCCTTCTGCTACGTCCCTTCGGCCCTCAATCCAGC
GGACCTTCCTTCCCGCGGCCTGCTGCCGGCTCTGCGGCCTCTTCCGCGTCTTCGCCTTCGCCCTCAGACG
AGTCGGATCTCCCTTTGGGCCGCCTCCCCGCGTCGACTTTAAGACCAATGACTTACAAGGCAGCTGTAGA
TCTTAGCCACTTTTTAAAAGAAAAGGGGGGACTGGAAGGGCTAATTCACTCCCAACGAAGACAAGATCTG
CTTTTTGCTTGTACTGGGTCTCTCTGGTTAGACCAGATCTGAGCCTGGGAGCTCTCTGGCTAACTAGGGA
ACCCACTGCTTAAGCCTCAATAAAGCTTGCCTTGAGTGCTTCAAGTAGTGTGTGCCCGTCTGTTGTGTGA
CTCTGGTAACTAGAGATCCCTCAGACCCTTTTAGTCAGTGTGGAAAATCTCTAGCAGTACGTATAGTAGT
TCATGTCATCTTATTATTCAGTATTTATAACTTGCAAAGAAATGAATATCAGAGAGTGAGAGGAACTTGT
TTATTGCAGCTTATAATGGTTACAAATAAAGCAATAGCATCACAAATTTCACAAATAAAGCATTTTTTTC
ACTGCATTCTAGTTGTGGTTTGTCCAAACTCATCAATGTATCTTATCATGTCTGGCTCTAGCTATCCCGC
CCCTAACTCCGCCCATCCCGCCCCTAACTCCGCCCAGTTCCGCCCATTCTCCGCCCCATGGCTGACTAAT
TTTTTTTATTTATGCAGAGGCCGAGGCCGCCTCGGCCTCTGAGCTATTCCAGAAGTAGTGAGGAGGCTTT
TTTGGAGGCCTAGGGACGTACCCAATTCGCCCTATAGTGAGTCGTATTACGCGCGCTCACTGGCCGTCGT
TTTACAACGTCGTGACTGGGAAAACCCTGGCGTTACCCAACTTAATCGCCTTGCAGCACATCCCCCTTTC
GCCAGCTGGCGTAATAGCGAAGAGGCCCGCACCGATCGCCCTTCCCAACAGTTGCGCAGCCTGAATGGCG
AATGGG
[124 nt withheld, positions 3367-3490]
C
[91 nt withheld, positions 3492-3582]
A
[49 nt withheld, positions 3584-3632]
CCTTTGACGTTGGAGTCCACGTTCTTT
[37 nt withheld, positions 3660-3696]
ACCCTATCTCGGTCTATTCTTTTGATTTATAAGGGATTTTGCCGATTTCGGCCTATTGGTTAAAAAATGA
GCTGATTTAACAAAAATTTAACGCGAATTTTAACAAAATATTAACGCTTACAATTTAGGTGGCACTTTTC
GGGGAAATGTGCGCGGAACCCCTATTTGTTTATTTTTCTAAATACATTCAAATATGTATCCGCTCATGAG
ACAATAACCCTGATAAATGCTTCAATAATATTGAAAAAGGAAGAGTATGAGTATTCAACATTTCCGTGTC
GCCCTTATTCCCTTTTTTGCGGCATTTTGCCTTCCTGTTTTTGCTCACCCAGAAACGCTGGTGAAAGTAA
AAGATGCTGAAGATCAGTTGGGTGCACGAGTGGGTTACATCGAACTGGATCTCAACAGCGGTAAGATCCT
TGAGAGTTTTCGCCCCGAAGAACGTTTTCCAATGATGAGCACTTTTAAAGTTCTGCTATGTGGCGCGGTA
TTATCCCGTATTGACGCCGGGCAAGAGCAACTCGGTCGCCGCATACACTATTCTCAGAATGACTTGGTTG
AGTACTCACCAGTCACAGAAAAGCATCTTACGGATGGCATGACAGTAAGAGAATTATGCAGTGCTGCCAT
AACCATGAGTGATAACACTGCGGCCAACTTACTTCTGACAACGATCGGAGGACCGAAGGAGCTAACCGCT
TTTTTGCACAACATGGGGGATCATGTAACTCGCCTTGATCGTTGGGAACCGGAGCTGAATGAAGCCATAC
CAAACGACGAGCGTGACACCACGATGCCTGTAGCAATGGCAACAACGTTGCGCAAACTATTAACTGGCGA
ACTACTTACTCTAGCTTCCCGGCAACAATTAATAGACTGGATGGAGGCGGATAAAGTTGCAGGACCACTT
CTGCGCTCGGCCCTTCCGGCTGGCTGGTTTATTGCTGATAAATCTGGAGCCGGTGAGCGTGGGTCTCGCG
GTATCATTGCAGCACTGGGGCCAGATGGTAAGCCCTCCCGTATCGTAGTTATCTACACGACGGGGAGTCA
GGCAACTATGGATGAACGAAATAGACAGATCGCTGAGATAGGTGCCTCACTGATTAAGCATTGGTAACTG
TCAGACCAAGTTTACTCATATATACTTTAGATTGATTTAAAACTTCATTTTTAATTTAAAAGGATCTAGG
TGAAGATCCTTTTTGATAATCTCATGACCAAAATCCCTTAACGTGAGTTTTCGTTCCACTGAGCGTCAGA
CCCCGTAGAAAAGATCAAAGGATCTTCTTGAGATCCTTTTTTTCTGCGCGTAATCTGCTGCTTGCAAACA
AAAAAACCACCGCTACCAGCGGTGGTTTGTTTGCCGGATCAAGAGCTACCAACTCTTTTTCCGAAGGTAA
CTGGCTTCAGCAGAGCGCAGATACCAAATACTGTTCTTCTAGTGTAGCCGTAGTTAGGCCACCACTTCAA
GAACTCTGTAGCACCGCCTACATACCTCGCTCTGCTAATCCTGTTACCAGTGGCTGCTGCCAGTGGCGAT
AAGTCGTGTCTTACCGGGTTGGACTCAAGACGATAGTTACCGGATAAGGCGCAGCGGTCGGGCTGAACGG
GGGGTTCGTGCACACAGCCCAGCTTGGAGCGAACGACCTACACCGAACTGAGATACCTACAGCGTGAGCT
ATGAGAAAGCGCCACGCTTCCCGAAGGGAGAAAGGCGGACAGGTATCCGGTAAGCGGCAGGGTCGGAACA
GGAGAGCGCACGAGGGAGCTTCCAGGGGGAAACGCCTGGTATCTTTATAGTCCTGTCGGGTTTCGCCACC
TCTGACTTGAGCGTCGATTTTTGTGATGCTCGTCAGGGGGGCGGAGCCTATGGAAAAACGCCAGCAACGC
GGCCTTTTTACGGTTCCTGGCCTTTTGCTGGCCTTTTGCTCACATGTTCTTTCCTGCGTTATCCCCTGAT
TCTGTGGATAACCGTATTACCGCCTTTGAGTGAGCTGATACCGCTCGCCGCAGCCGAACGACCGAGCGCA
GCGAGTCAGTGAGCGAGGAAGCGGAAGAGCGCCCAATACGCAAACCGCCTCTCCCCGCGCGTTGGCCGAT
TCATTAATGCAGCTGGCACGACAGGTTTCCCGACTGGAAAGCGGGCAGTGAGCGCAACGCAATTAATGTG
AGTTAGCTCACTCATTAGGCACCCCAGGCTTTACACTTTATGCTTCCGGCTCGTATGTTGTGTGGAATTG
TGAGCGGATAACAATTTCACACAGGAAACAGCTATGACCATGATTACGCCAAGCGCGCAATTAACCCTCA
CTAAAGGGAACAAAAGCTGGAGCTGCAAGCTTAATGTAGTCTTATGCAATACTCTTGTAGTCTTGCAACA
TGGTAACGATGAGTTAGCAACATGCCTTACAAGGAGAGAAAAAGCACCGTGCATGCCGATTGGTGGAAGT
AAGGTGGTACGATCGTGCCTTATTAGGAAGGCAACAGACGGGTCTGACATGGATTGGACGAACCACTGAA
TTGCCGCATTGCAGAGATATTGTATTTAAGTGCCTAGCTCGATACATAAACGGGTCTCTCTGGTTAGACC
AGATCTGAGCCTGGGAGCTCTCTGGCTAACTAGGGAACCCACTGCTTAAGCCTCAATAAAGCTTGCCTTG
AGTGCTTCAAGTAGTGTGTGCCCGTCTGTTGTGTGACTCTGGTAACTAGAGATCCCTCAGACCCTTTTAG
TCAGTGTGGAAAATCTCTAGCAGTGGCGCCCGAACAGGGACTTGAAAGCGAAAGGGAAACCAGAGGAGCT
CTCTCGACGCAGGACTCGGCTTGCTGAAGCGCGCACGGCAAGAGGCGAGGGGCGGCGACTGGTGAGTACG
CCAAAAATTTTGACTAGCGGAGGCTAGAAGGAGAGAGATGGGTGCGAGAGCGTCAGTATTAAGCGGGGGA
GAATTAGATCGCGATGGGAAAAAATTCGGTTAAGGCCAGGGGGAAAGAAAAAATATAAATTAAAACATAT
AGTATGGGCAAGCAGGGAGCTAGAACGATTCGCAGTTAATCCTGGCCTGTTAGAAACATCAGAAGGCTGT
AGACAAATACTGGGACAGCTACAACCATCCCTTCAGACAGGATCAGAAGAACTTAGATCATTATATAATA
CAGTAGCAACCCTCTATTGTGTGCATCAAAGGATAGAGATAAAAGACACCAAGGAAGCTTTAGACAAGAT
AGAGGAAGAGCAAAACAAAAGTAAGACCACCGCACAGCAAGCGGCCGCTGATCTTCAGACCTGGAGGAGG
AGATATGAGGGACAATTGGAGAAGTGAATTATATAAATATAAAGTAGTAAAAATTGAACCATTAGGAGTA
GCACCCACCAAGGCAAAGAGAAGAGTGGTGCAGAGAGAAAAAAGAGCAGTGGGAATAGGAGCTTTGTTCC
TTGGGTTCTTGGGAGCAGCAGGAAGCACTATGGGCGCAGCGTCAATGACGCTGACGGTACAGGCCAGACA
ATTATTGTCTGGTATAGTGCAGCAGCAGAACAATTTGCTGAGGGCTATTGAGGCGCAACAGCATCTGTTG
CAACTCACAGTCTGGGGCATCAAGCAGCTCCAGGCAAGAATCCTGGCTGTGGAAAGATACCTAAAGGATC
AACAGCTCCTGGGGATTTGGGGTTGCTCTGGAAAACTCATTTGCACCACTGCTGTGCCTTGGAATGCTAG
TTGGAGTAATAAATCTCTGGAACAGATTTGGAATCACACGACCTGGATGGAGTGGGACAGAGAAATTAAC
AATTACACAAGCTTAATACACTCCTTAATTGAAGAATCGCAAAACCAGCAAGAAAAGAATGAACAAGAAT
TATTGGAATTAGATAAATGGGCAAGTTTGTGGAATTGGTTTAACATAACAAATTGGCTGTGGTATATAAA
ATTATTCATAATGATAGTAGGAGGCTTGGTAGGTTTAAGAATAGTTTTTGCTGTACTTTCTATAGTGAAT
AGAGTTAGGCAGGGATATTCACCATTATCGTTTCAGACCCACCTCCCAACCCCGAGGGGACCCAGAGAGG
GCCTATTTCCCATGATTCCTTCATATTTGCATATACGATACAAGGCTGTTAGAGAGATAATTAGAATTAA
TTTGACTGTAAACACAAAGATATTAGTACAAAATACGTGACGTAGAAAGTAATAATTTCTTGGGTAGTTT
GCAGTTTTAAAATTATGTTTTAAAATGGACTATCATATGCTTACCGTAACTTGAAAGTATTTCGATTTCT
TGGCTTTATATATCTTGTGGAAAGGACGAAACACCGGGTAGTAAATGTCCAAAACAGTTTTAGAGCTAGA
AATAGCAAGTTAAAATAAGGCTAGTCCGTTATCAACTTGAAAAAGTGGCACCGAGTCGGTGCTTTTTTAA
GCTTGGCGTAACTAGATCTTGAGACAAATGGCAGTATTCATCCACAATTTTAAAAGAAAAGGGGGGATTG
GGGGGTACAGTGCAGGGGAAAGAATAGTAGACATAATAGCAACAGACATACAAACTAAAGAATTACAAAA
ACAAATTACAAAAATTCAAAATTTTCGGGTTTATTACAGGGACAGCAGAGATCCACTTTGGCGCCGGCTC
GAGGGGG
