>Addgene plasmid #76804 | FUK gRNA (BRDN0001145006) | depositor partial sequence | sequence record 144264 | Target Sequence
GGTAGTAAATGTCCAAAACA
