>Addgene plasmid #76804 | FUK gRNA (BRDN0001145006) | addgene partial sequence | sequence record 186537 | hU6-F
TGACGTAGAAAGTAATAATTTCTTGGGTAGTTTGCAGTTTTAAAATTATGTTTTAAAATGGACTATCATA
TGCTTACCGTAACTTGAAAGTATTTCGATTTCTTGGCTTTATATATCTTGTGGAAAGGACGAAACACCGG
GTAGTAAATGTCCAAAACAGTTTTAGAGCTAGAAATAGCAAGTTAAAATAAGGCTAGTCCGTTATCAACT
TGAAAAAGTGGCACCGAGTCGGTGCTTTTTTAAGCTTGGCGTAACTAGATCTTGAGACAAATGGCAGTAT
TCATCCACAATTTTAAAAGAAAAGGGGGGATTGGGGGGTACAGTGCAGGGGAAAGAATAGTAGACATAAT
AGCAACAGACATACAAACTAAAGAATTACAAAAACAAATTACAAAAATTCAAAATTTTCGGGTTTATTAC
AGGGACAGCAGAGATCCACTTTGGCGCCGGCTCGAGGGGGCCCGGGTGCAAAGATGGATAAAGTTTTAAA
CAGAGAGGAATCTTTGCAGCTAATGGACCTTCTAGGTCTTGAAAGGAGTGGGAATTGGCTCCGGTGCCCG
TCAGTGGGCA
